>Addgene plasmid #225795 | pGLU_115 | addgene full sequence | sequence record 447018 | Addgene NGS Result
GTATCGCAGGTCTCATCATGTACATTCCTTTATGTAGAACACAGAGCATCTGAGGCTTTACGTTCCCTCA
CCCCCGACCCCTCGCCCACTGCGGCGGGCGAGGGGAGTTCAAACCTTCATGGTGGTATGGCGGGAGAGGG
GGTAGCTTACAAGGGTAGGTTTTAAGCTCCCTCACCCCCGACCCCTGTCTCTTATACACATCTGGGTCAC
GCGTAGGACGCGTCGAGTAGGGTATCTCGGTCTTATCCTCCGGCGTATGAGACCGTCAGACACGATCGAG
CATGCTAGTCGATATCGAGAAGGCTAGGTGGAGGCTCAGTGATGATAAGTCTGCGATGGTGGATGCATGT
GTCATGGTCATAGCTGTTTCCTGTGTGAAATTGTTATCCGCTCAGAGGGCACAATCCTATTCCGCGCTAT
CCGACAATCTCCAAGACATTAGGTGGAGTTCAGTTCGGCGTATGGCATATGTCGCTGGAAAGAACATGTG
AGCAAAAGGCCAGCAAAAGGCCAGGAACCGTAAAAAGGCCGCGTTGCTGGCGTTTTTCCATAGGCTCCGC
CCCCCTGACGAGCATCACAAAAATCGACGCTCAAGTCAGAGGTGGCGAAACCCGACAGGACTATAAAGAT
ACCAGGCGTTTCCCCCTGGAAGCTCCCTCGTGCGCTCTCCTGTTCCGACCCTGCCGCTTACCGGATACCT
GTCCGCCTTTCTCCCTTCGGGAAGCGTGGCGCTTTCTCATAGCTCACGCTGTAGGTATCTCAGTTCGGTG
TAGGTCGTTCGCTCCAAGCTGGGCTGTGTGCACGAACCCCCCGTTCAGCCCGACCGCTGCGCCTTATCCG
GTAACTATCGTCTTGAGTCCAACCCGGTAAGACACGACTTATCGCCACTGGCAGCAGCCACTGGTAACAG
GATTAGCAGAGCGAGGTATGTAGGCGGTGCTACAGAGTTCTTGAAGTGGTGGCCTAACTACGGCTACACT
AGAAGAACAGTATTTGGTATCTGCGCTCTGCTGAAGCCAGTTACCTTCGGAAAAAGAGTTGGTAGCTCTT
GATCCGGCAAACAAACCACCGCTGGTAGCGGTGGTTTTTTTGTTTGCAAGCAGCAGATTACGCGCAGAAA
AAAAGGATCTCAAGAAGATCCTTTGATCTTTTCTACGGGGTCTGACGCTCTATTCAACAAAGCCGCCGTC
CCGTCAAGTCAGCGTAAATGGGTAGGGGGCTTCAAATCGTCCCCCCATACGATATAAGTTGTTACTAGTG
CTTGGATTCTCACCAATAAAAAACGCCCGGCGGCAACCGAGCGTTCTGAACAAATCCAGATGGAGTTCTG
AGGTCATTACTGGATCTATCAACAGGAGTCCAAGCGAGCTCGATATCAAATTACGCCCCGCCCTGCCACT
CATCGCAGTACTGTTGTAATTCATTAAGCATTCTGCCGACATGGAAGCCATCACAAACGGCATGATGAAC
CTGAATCGCCAGCGGCATCAGCACCTTGTCGCCTTGCGTATAATATTTGCCCATGGTGAAAACGGGGGCG
AAGAAGTTGTCCATATTGGCCACGTTTAAATCAAAACTGGTGAAACTCACCCAGGGATTGGCTGAGACGA
AAAACATATTCTCAATAAACCCTTTAGGGAAATAGGCCAGGTTTTCACCGTAACACGCCACATCTTGCGA
ATATATGTGTAGAAACTGCCGGAAATCGTCGTGGTATTCACTCCAGAGCGATGAAAACGTTTCAGTTTGC
TCATGGAAAACGGTGTAACAAGGGTGAACACTATCCCATATCACCAGCTCACCGTCTTTCATTGCCATAC
GAAATTCCGGATGAGCATTCATCAGGCGGGCAAGAATGTGAATAAAGGCCGGATAAAACTTGTGCTTATT
TTTCTTTACGGTCTTTAAAAAGGCCGTAATATCCAGCTGAACGGTCTGGTTATAGGTACATTGAGCAACT
GACTGAAATGCCTCAAAATGTTCTTTACGATGCCATTGGGATATATCAACGGTGGTATATCCAGTGATTT
TTTTCTCCATTTTAGCTTCCTTAGCTCCTGAAAATCTCGATAACTCAAAAAATACGCCCGGTAGTGATCT
TATTTCATTATGGTGAAAGTTGGAACCTCTTACGTGCCGATCAACGTCTCATTGATACCTGAAACAAAAC
CCATCGTACGGCCAAGGAAGTCTCCAATAACTGTGATCCACCACAAGCGCCAGGGTTTTCCCAGTCACGA
CGTTGTAAAACGACGGCCAGTCATGCATAATCCGCACGCATCTGGAATAAGGAAGTGCCATTCCGCCTGA
CCT
Features (pLannotate 1.2.2; 7 found; start..end, strand, type, name):
    185..203     +  misc_feature   Tn5 ME: hyperactive mosaic end for Tn5 transposase recognition (Reznikoff et al., 2004)
    379..394     -  protein_bind   lac operator (fragment): The lac repressor binds to the lac operator to inhibit transcription in E. coli. This inhibition can be relieved by adding lactose or isopropyl-β-D-thiogalactopyranoside (IPTG). lac repressor encoded by lacI
    545..1133    -  rep_origin     ori: high-copy-number ColE1/pMB1/pBR322/pUC origin of replication
   1266..1360    -  terminator     lambda t0 terminator: transcription terminator from phage lambda
   1384..2040    -  CDS            cat: CAT_ECOLX - Experimental evidence at protein level: Swiss-Prot protein existence level 1. This enzyme is an effector of chloramphenicol resistance in bacteria. From Escherichia coli. This protein is used as a marker in many commonly used cloning vectors, such as pACYC184.
   2041..2143    -  promoter       cat promoter: promoter of the E. coli cat gene encoding chloramphenicol acetyltransferase
   2218..2261    -  CDS            lacZα (fragment): LacZα fragment of β-galactosidase; lacZ fragment
