[The description below was written by a language model from this plasmid's Addgene catalogue record and pLannotate feature annotations shown in this document.]
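Description:
pGLU_115 is a small (about 2.3 kb), high-copy synthetic-biology plasmid propagated in E. coli DH5alpha. It is catalogued as variant 14067 of the RS421 library, part of a collection built for a scalable transposon mutagenesis system aimed at non-model bacteria. No named backbone is recorded. The annotated sequence shows a minimal cloning-vector architecture: a ColE1/pMB1/pUC-type origin of replication and a chloramphenicol acetyltransferase (cat) gene. The cat gene is driven by its native promoter and followed by the phage lambda t0 terminator, and it provides chloramphenicol selection. Short remnants of a lac operator and of the lacZα coding region are also detected. These are probably leftovers of a cloning or screening site rather than functional elements.

The insert is listed as "14067_[Tn5]", with Herpetosiphon aurantiacus DSM 785 given as the source species. The only transposon-related feature identified by the annotation is a single 19-bp hyperactive Tn5 mosaic end, the sequence recognised by Tn5 transposase. No transposase gene, second mosaic end or transposon-borne marker is annotated, and several hundred bases around the mosaic end carry no annotation. The library-specific, H. aurantiacus-derived part presumably lies in this unannotated region. The record does not state what kind of element it is (for example a promoter or other regulatory sequence) or how it functions. The name suggests a part intended for assembly into, or testing within, a Tn5-based transposon design. Beyond its membership in the variant library, the record gives no specific use.
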