Addgene plasmid #225795: pGLU_115
Purpose: RS421 library variant 14067
Depositing lab: Nili Ostrov. Depositing organization: Cultivarium, Convergent Research. Publication: A scalable transposon mutagenesis system for non-model bacteria. Gilbert C, Leung J, Crits-Christoph A, Kang SC, Esmurria A, Fenn K, Brumwell SL, Martin-Moldes Z, Mendler K, Barnum TP, Nguyen M-A, Lee HH, Ostrov N. bioRxiv 2025.12.22.696024 10.64898/2025.12.22.696024.
Backbone
  Vector backbone: N/A
  Vector type: Synthetic Biology
Growth in bacteria
  Bacterial resistance: Chloramphenicol, 25 μg/mL
  Growth temperature: 37°C
  Growth strain: DH5alpha
  Copy number: High Copy
Gene/Insert
  Gene/Insert name: 14067_[Tn5]
  Species: Herpetosiphon aurantiacus DSM 785
  Mutation: N/A
  Cloning method: Other
Terms and licenses: Academic/Nonprofit Terms; Industry Terms: Not Available to Industry
How to cite: pGLU_115 was a gift from Nili Ostrov (Addgene plasmid # 225795 ; http://n2t.net/addgene:225795 ; RRID:Addgene_225795)
